>Addgene plasmid #103634 | LSB-hsa-miR-548e-5p | depositor full sequence | sequence record 196316 | Full Sequence
AATTGAGGGGATAACGCAGGAAAGAACATGTGAGCAAAAGGCCAGCAAAAGGCCAGGAACCGTAAAAAGG
CCGCGTTGCTGGCGTTTTTCCATAGGCTCCGCCCCCCTGACGAGCATCACAAAAATCGACGCTCAAGTCA
GAGGTGGCGAAACCCGACAGGACTATAAAGATACCAGGCGTTTCCCCCTGGAAGCTCCCTCGTGCGCTCT
CCTGTTCCGACCCTGCCGCTTACCGGATACCTGTCCGCCTTTCTCCCTTCGGGAAGCGTGGCGCTTTCTC
ATAGCTCACGCTGTAGGTATCTCAGTTCGGTGTAGGTCGTTCGCTCCAAGCTGGGCTGTGTGCACGAACC
CCCCGTTCAGCCCGACCGCTGCGCCTTATCCGGTAACTATCGTCTTGAGTCCAACCCGGTAAGACACGAC
TTATCGCCACTGGCAGCAGCCACTGGTAACAGGATTAGCAGAGCGAGGTATGTAGGCGGTGCTACAGAGT
TCTTGAAGTGGTGGCCTAACTACGGCTACACTAGAAGAACAGTATTTGGTATCTGCGCTCTGCTGAAGCC
AGTTACCTTCGGAAAAAGAGTTGGTAGCTCTTGATCCGGCAAACAAACCACCGCTGGTAGCGGTGGTTTT
TTTGTTTGCAAGCAGCAGATTACGCGCAGAAAAAAAGGATCTCAAGAAGATCCTTTGATCTTTTCTACGG
GGTCTGACGCTCAGTGGAACGAAAACTCACGTTAAGGGATTTTGGTCATGAGATTATCAAAAAGGATCTT
CACCTAGATCCTTTTAAATTAAAAATGAAGTTTTAAATCAATCTAAAGTATATATGAGTAAACTTGGTCT
GACAGTTACCAATGCTTAATCAGTGAGGCACCTATCTCAGCGATCTGTCTATTTCGTTCATCCATAGTTG
CCTGACTCCCCGTCGTGTAGATAACTACGATACGGGAGGGCTTACCATCTGGCCCCAGTGCTGCAATGAT
ACCGCGAGAACCACGCTCACCGGCTCCAGATTTATCAGCAATAAACCAGCCAGCCGGAAGGGCCGAGCGC
AGAAGTGGTCCTGCAACTTTATCCGCCTCCATCCAGTCTATTAATTGTTGCCGGGAAGCTAGAGTAAGTA
GTTCGCCAGTTAATAGTTTGCGCAACGTTGTTGCCATTGCTACAGGCATCGTGGTGTCACGCTCGTCGTT
TGGTATGGCTTCATTCAGCTCCGGTTCCCAACGATCAAGGCGAGTTACATGATCCCCCATGTTGTGCAAA
AAAGCGGTTAGCTCCTTCGGTCCTCCGATCGTTGTCAGAAGTAAGTTGGCCGCAGTGTTATCACTCATGG
TTATGGCAGCACTGCATAATTCTCTTACTGTCATGCCATCCGTAAGATGCTTTTCTGTGACTGGTGAGTA
CTCAACCAAGTCATTCTGAGAATAGTGTATGCGGCGACCGAGTTGCTCTTGCCCGGCGTCAATACGGGAT
AATACCGCGCCACATAGCAGAACTTTAAAAGTGCTCATCATTGGAAAACGTTCTTCGGGGCGAAAACTCT
CAAGGATCTTACCGCTGTTGAGATCCAGTTCGATGTAACCCACTCGTGCACCCAACTGATCTTCAGCATC
TTTTACTTTCACCAGCGTTTCTGGGTGAGCAAAAACAGGAAGGCAAAATGCCGCAAAAAAGGGAATAAGG
GCGACACGGAAATGTTGAATACTCATACTCTTCCTTTTTCAATATTATTGAAGCATTTATCAGGGTTATT
GTCTCATGAGCGGATACATATTTGAATGTAGCTCCGAATTTCTCGAGGGCTTGTCGACGACGGCGGTCTC
CGTCGTCAGGATCATGAATTCGACCCGCCTGCCACCATGACCGAGTACAAGCCCACGGTGCGCCTCGCCA
CCCGCGACGACGTCCCCCGGGCCGTACGCACCCTCGCCGCCGCGTTCGCCGACTACCCCGCCACGCGCCA
CACCGTCGACCCGGACCGCCACATCGAGCGGGTCACCGAGCTGCAAGAACTCTTCCTCACGCGCGTCGGG
CTCGACATCGGCAAGGTGTGGGTCGCGGACGACGGCGCCGCGGTGGCGGTCTGGACCACGCCGGAGAGCG
TCGAAGCGGGGGCGGTGTTCGCCGAGATCGGCCCGCGCATGGCCGAGTTGAGCGGTTCCCGGCTGGCCGC
GCAGCAACAGATGGAAGGCCTCCTGGCGCCGCACCGGCCCAAGGAGCCCGCGTGGTTCCTGGCCACCGTC
GGCGTCTCGCCCGACCACCAGGGCAAGGGTCTGGGCAGCGCCGTCGTGCTCCCCGGAGTGGAGGCGGCCG
AGCGCGCCGGGGTGCCCGCCTTCCTGGAGACATCCGCGCCCCGCAACCTCCCCTTCTACGAGCGGCTCGG
CTTCACCGTCACCGCCGACGTCGAGGTGCCCGAAGGACCGCGCACCTGGTGCATGACCCGCAAGCCCGGT
GCCTGATACGCGTGAATTCACTCCTCAGGTGCAGGCTGCCTATCAGAAGGTGGTGGCTGGTGTGGCCAAT
GCCCTGGCTCACAAATACCACTGAGATCTTTTTCCCTCTGCCAAAAATTATGGGGACATCATGAAGCCCC
TTGAGCATCTGACTTCTGGCTAATAAAGGAAATTTATTTTCATTGCAATAGTGTGTTGGAATTTTTTGTG
TCTCTCACTCGGAAGGACATATGGGAGGGCAAATCATTTAAAACATCAGAATGAGTATTTGGTTTAGAGT
TTGGCAACATATGCCCATATGCTGGCTGCCATGAACAAAGGTTGGCTATAAAGAGGTCATCAGTATATGA
AACAGCCCCCTGCTGTCCATTCCTTATTCCATAGAAAAGCCTTGACTTGAGGTTAGATTTTTTTTATATT
TTGTTTTGTGTTATTTTTTTCTTTAACATCCCTAAAATTTTCCTTACATGTTTTACTAGCCAGATTTTTC
CTCCTCTCCTGACTACTCCCAGTCATAGCTGTCCCTCTTCTCTTATGGAGATCCCTCGACCTGCAGCCCA
AGCTTGAATTCTCTAGAATTACCCTGTTATCCCTATGCTTGGTTTACCGAGCTCTTATTGGTTTTCAAAC
TTCATTGACTGTGCCCAACGCGCCTGGGAGCTCACGGGGACAGCCCCCCCCCAAAGCCCCCAGGGATGTA
ATTACGTCCCTCCCCCGCTAGGGGGCAGCAGCGAGCCGCCCGGGGCTCCGCTCCGGTCCGGCGCTCCCCC
CGCATCCCCGAGCCGGCAGCGTGCGGGGACAGCCCGGGCACGGGGAAGGTGGCACGGGATCGCTTTCCTC
TGAACGCTTCTCGCTGCTCTTTGAGCCTGCAGACACCTGGGGGGATACGGGGAAAAAGCTAGGCTGAAAG
ACCGGTTCTTAGAATGACACGCGCCTGGGAGCTCACGGGGACAGCCCCCCCCCAAAGCCCCCAGGGATGT
AATTACGTCCCTCCCCCGCTAGGGGGCAGCAGCGAGCCGCCCGGGGCTCCGCTCCGGTCCGGCGCTCCCC
CCGCATCCCCGAGCCGGCAGCGTGCGGGGACAGCCCGGGCACGGGGAAGGTGGCACGGGATCGCTTTCCT
CTGAACGCTTCTCGCTGCTCTTTGAGCCTGCAGACACCTGGGGGGATACGGGGAAAAAGCTAACTTCTGA
GACGACAACTTTGTATAGAAAAGTTGGCTCCGAATTCGCCCTTGACAGCAGAGATCCAGTTTGGTTAATT
AATTGGCTCCGGTGCCCGTCAGTGGGCAGAGCGCACATCGCCCACAGTCCCCGAGAAGTTGTGGGGAGGG
GTCGGCAATTGAACCGGTGCCTAGAGAAGGTGGCGCGGGGTAAACTGGGAAAGTGATGTCGTGTACTGGC
TCCGCCTTTTTCCCGAGGGTGGGGGAGAACCGTATATAAGTGCAGTAGTCGCCGTGAACGTTCTTTTTCG
CAACGGGTTTGCCGCCAGAACACAGGTAAGTGCCGTGTGTGGTTCCCGCGGGCCTGGCCTCTTTACGGGT
TATGGCCCTTGCGTGCCTTGAATTACTTCCACCTGGCTGCAGTACGTGATTCTTGATCCCGAGCTTCGGG
TTGGAAGTGGGTGGGAGAGTTCGAGGCCTTGCGCTTAAGGAGCCCCTTCGCCTCGTGCTTGAGTTGAGGC
CTGGCCTGGGCGCTGGGGCCGCCGCGTGCGAATCTGGTGGCACCTTCGCGCCTGTCTCGCTGCTTTCGAT
AAGTCTCTAGCCATTTAAAATTTTTGATGACCTGCTGCGACGCTTTTTTTCTGGCAAGATAGTCTTGTAA
ATGCGGGCCAAGATCTGCACACTGGTATTTCGGTTTTTGGGGCCGCGGGCGGCGACGGGGCCCGTGCGTC
CCAGCGCACATGTTCGGCGAGGCGGGGCCTGCGAGCGCGGCCACCGAGAATCGGACGGGGGTAGTCTCAA
GCTGGCCGGCCTGCTCTGGTGCCTGGCCTCGCGCCGCCGTGTATCGCCCCGCCCTGGGCGGCAAGGCTGG
CCCGGTCGGCACCAGTTGCGTGAGCGGAAAGATGGCCGCTTCCCGGCCCTGCTGCAGGGAGCTCAAAATG
GAGGACGCGGCGCTCGGGAGAGCGGGCGGGTGAGTCACCCACACAAAGGAAAAGGGCCTTTCCGTCCTCA
GCCGTCGCTTCATGTGACTCCACGGAGTACCGGGCGCCGTCCAGGCACCTCGATTAGTTCTCGAGCTTTT
GGAGTACGTCGTCTTTAGGTTGGGGGGAGGGGTTTTATGCGATGGAGTTTCCCCACACTGAGTGGGTGGA
GACTGAAGTTAGGCCAGCTTGGCACTTGATGTAATTCTCCTTGGAATTTGCCCTTTTTGAGTTTGGATCT
TGGTTCATTCTCAAGCCTCAGACAGTGGTTCAAAGTTTTTTTCTTCCATTTCAGGTGTCGTGAGAAGGGC
GAATTCGACCCAAGTTTGTACAAAAAAGCAGGCTGGATCCAGGTGCCACCATGGTGAGCGAGCTGATTAA
GGAGAACATGCACATGAAGCTGTACATGGAGGGCACCGTGAACAACCACCACTTCAAGTGCACATCCGAG
GGCGAAGGCAAGCCCTACGAGGGCACCCAGACCATGAGAATCAAGGCGGTCGAGGGCGGCCCTCTCCCCT
TCGCCTTCGACATCCTGGCTACCAGCTTCATGTACGGCAGCAAAACCTTCATCAACCACACCCAGGGCAT
CCCCGACTTCTTTAAGCAGTCCTTCCCCGAGGGCTTCACATGGGAGAGAGTCACCACATACGAAGATGGG
GGCGTGCTGACCGCTACCCAGGACACCAGCCTCCAGGACGGCTGCCTCATCTACAACGTCAAGATCAGAG
GGGTGAACTTCCCATCCAACGGCCCTGTGATGCAGAAGAAAACACTCGGCTGGGAGGCCTCCACCGAGAC
ACTGTACCCCGCTGACGGCGGCCTGGAAGGCAGAGCCGACATGGCCCTGAAGCTCGTGGGCGGGGGCCAC
CTGATCTGCAACCTTAAGACCACATACAGATCCAAGAAACCCGCTAAGAACCTCAAGATGCCCGGCGTCT
ACTATGTGGACAGGAGACTGGAAAGAATCAAGGAGGCCGACAAAGAGACATACGTCGAGCAGCACGAGGT
GGCTGTGGCCAGATACTGCGACCTCCCTAGCAAACTGGGGCACAAACTTAATTGAGAATTCTACCACCCA
GCTTTCTTGTACAAAGTGGTACGTCTCAAGACCAGAGGTCTCTGCTTTATAGTGAGCAAAAACCGCGATT
GCTTTTGGCAAAAACCGCGATTGCTTTTGGCAAAAACCGCGATTGCTTTTGGCAAAAACCGCGATTGCTT
TTGCAACCAGAAGAGACCTGTGCTTCACTCCTCAGGTGCAGGCTGCCTATCAGAAGGTGGTGGCTGGTGT
GGCCAATGCCCTGGCTCACAAATACCACTGAGATCTTTTTCCCTCTGCCAAAAATTATGGGGACATCATG
AAGCCCCTTGAGCATCTGACTTCTGGCTAATAAAGGAAATTTATTTTCATTGCAATAGTGTGTTGGAATT
TTTTGTGTCTCTCACTCGGAAGGACATATGGGAGGGCAAATCATTTAAAACATCAGAATGAGTATTTGGT
TTAGAGTTTGGCAACATATGCCCATATGCTGGCTGCCATGAACAAAGGTTGGCTATAAAGAGGTCATCAG
TATATGAAACAGCCCCCTGCTGTCCATTCCTTATTCCATAGAAAAGCCTTGACTTGAGGTTAGATTTTTT
TTATATTTTGTTTTGTGTTATTTTTTTCTTTAACATCCCTAAAATTTTCCTTACATGTTTTACTAGCCAG
ATTTTTCCTCCTCTCCTGACTACTCCCAGTCATAGCTGTCCCTCTTCTCTTATGGAGATCCCGAGCGGTG
CGTTTTTATGCTTGTAGTATTGTATAATGTTTTTAAGATCCAAGCTTCTGACCTCTTCTCTTCCTCCCAC
AGGGCCTCGAGACAATTGCATCGATGGTACCAGTGAAAGTCTGCAATGAATTCGAGTTGGCGCGCCTGTC
ATTCTAAATCTCTCTTTCAGCCTAAAGCTTTTTCCCCGTATCCCCCCAGGTGTCTGCAGGCTCAAAGAGC
AGCGAGAAGCGTTCAGAGGAAAGCGATCCCGTGCCACCTTCCCCGTGCCCGGGCTGTCCCCGCACGCTGC
CGGCTCGGGGATGCGGGGGGAGCGCCGGACCGGAGCGGAGCCCCGGGCGGCTCGCTGCTGCCCCCTAGCG
GGGGAGGGACGTAATTACATCCCTGGGGGCTTTGGGAGGGGGCTGTCCCCGTGAGCTCCCAGGCGCGCCT
GTCATTCTAAATCTCTCTTTCAGCCTAAAGCTTTTTCCCCGTATCCCCCCAGGTGTCTGCAGGCTCAAAG
AGCAGCGAGAAGCGTTCAGAGGAAAGCGATCCCGTGCCACCTTCCCCGTGCCCGGGCTGTCCCCGCACGC
TGCCGGCTCGGGGATGCGGGGGGAGCGCCGGACCGGAGCGGAGCCCCGGGCGGCTCGCTGCTGCCCCCTA
GCGGGGGAGGGACGTAATTACATCCCTGGGGGCTTTGGGGGGGGGCTGTCCCCGTGAGCTCCCAGGCGCG
CCAACTCGGTACCGTATCGATGTCGACGTTAACGCTAGTGATATCAACTTTGTATAGAAAAGTTGGCTCC
GAATTCGCCCTTGACAGCAGAGATCCAGTTTGGTTAATTAATTGGCTCCGGTGCCCGTCAGTGGGCAGAG
CGCACATCGCCCACAGTCCCCGAGAAGTTGTGGGGAGGGGTCGGCAATTGAACCGGTGCCTAGAGAAGGT
GGCGCGGGGTAAACTGGGAAAGTGATGTCGTGTACTGGCTCCGCCTTTTTCCCGAGGGTGGGGGAGAACC
GTATATAAGTGCAGTAGTCGCCGTGAACGTTCTTTTTCGCAACGGGTTTGCCGCCAGAACACAGGTAAGT
GCCGTGTGTGGTTCCCGCGGGCCTGGCCTCTTTACGGGTTATGGCCCTTGCGTGCCTTGAATTACTTCCA
CCTGGCTGCAGTACGTGATTCTTGATCCCGAGCTTCGGGTTGGAAGTGGGTGGGAGAGTTCGAGGCCTTG
CGCTTAAGGAGCCCCTTCGCCTCGTGCTTGAGTTGAGGCCTGGCCTGGGCGCTGGGGCCGCCGCGTGCGA
ATCTGGTGGCACCTTCGCGCCTGTCTCGCTGCTTTCGATAAGTCTCTAGCCATTTAAAATTTTTGATGAC
CTGCTGCGACGCTTTTTTTCTGGCAAGATAGTCTTGTAAATGCGGGCCAAGATCTGCACACTGGTATTTC
GGTTTTTGGGGCCGCGGGCGGCGACGGGGCCCGTGCGTCCCAGCGCACATGTTCGGCGAGGCGGGGCCTG
CGAGCGCGGCCACCGAGAATCGGACGGGGGTAGTCTCAAGCTGGCCGGCCTGCTCTGGTGCCTGGCCTCG
CGCCGCCGTGTATCGCCCCGCCCTGGGCGGCAAGGCTGGCCCGGTCGGCACCAGTTGCGTGAGCGGAAAG
ATGGCCGCTTCCCGGCCCTGCTGCAGGGAGCTCAAAATGGAGGACGCGGCGCTCGGGAGAGCGGGCGGGT
GAGTCACCCACACAAAGGAAAAGGGCCTTTCCGTCCTCAGCCGTCGCTTCATGTGACTCCACGGAGTACC
GGGCGCCGTCCAGGCACCTCGATTAGTTCTCGAGCTTTTGGAGTACGTCGTCTTTAGGTTGGGGGGAGGG
GTTTTATGCGATGGAGTTTCCCCACACTGAGTGGGTGGAGACTGAAGTTAGGCCAGCTTGGCACTTGATG
TAATTCTCCTTGGAATTTGCCCTTTTTGAGTTTGGATCTTGGTTCATTCTCAAGCCTCAGACAGTGGTTC
AAAGTTTTTTTCTTCCATTTCAGGTGTCGTGAGAAGGGCGAATTCGACCCAAGTTTGTACAAAAAAGCAG
GCTCGCCACCATGGTGAGCAAGGGCGAGGAGCTGTTCACCGGGGTGGTGCCCATCCTGGTCGAGCTGGAC
GGCGACGTAAACGGCCACAAGTTCAGCGTGAGGGGCGAGGGCGAGGGCGATGCCACCAACGGCAAGCTGA
CCCTGAAGTTCATCTGCACCACCGGCAAGCTGCCCGTGCCCTGGCCCACCCTCGTGACCACCCTGAGCCA
CGGCGTGCAGTGCTTCGCCCGCTACCCCGACCACATGAAGCAGCACGACTTCTTCAAGTCCGCCATGCCC
GAAGGCTACGTCCAGGAGCGCACCATCTTCTTCAAGGACGACGGCACCTACAAGACCCGCGCCGAGGTGA
AGTTCGAGGGCGACACCCTAGTGAACCGCATCGAGCTGAAGGGCGTCGACTTCAAGGAGGACGGCAACAT
CCTGGGGCACAAGCTGGAGTACAACTTCAACAGCCACAACATCTATATCATGGCCGTCAAGCAGAAGAAC
GGCATCAAGGTGAACTTCAAGATCCGCCACAACGTGGAGGACGGCAGCGTGCAGCTCGCCGACCACTACC
AGCAGAACACCCCCATCGGCGACGGCCCCGTGCTGCTGCCCGACAGCCACTACCTGAGCACCCAGTCCGT
GCTGAGCAAAGACCCCAACGAGAAGCGCGATCACATGGTCCTGCTGGAGTTCCGCACCGCCGCCGGGATC
ACTCTCGGCATGGACGAGCTGTACAAGTAATACCACCCAGCTTTCTTGTACAAAGTGGTACGCGTGAATT
CACTCCTCAGGTGCAGGCTGCCTATCAGAAGGTGGTGGCTGGTGTGGCCAATGCCCTGGCTCACAAATAC
CACTGAGATCTTTTTCCCTCTGCCAAAAATTATGGGGACATCATGAAGCCCCTTGAGCATCTGACTTCTG
GCTAATAAAGGAAATTTATTTTCATTGCAATAGTGTGTTGGAATTTTTTGTGTCTCTCACTCGGAAGGAC
ATATGGGAGGGCAAATCATTTAAAACATCAGAATGAGTATTTGGTTTAGAGTTTGGCAACATATGCCCAT
ATGCTGGCTGCCATGAACAAAGGTTGGCTATAAAGAGGTCATCAGTATATGAAACAGCCCCCTGCTGTCC
ATTCCTTATTCCATAGAAAAGCCTTGACTTGAGGTTAGATTTTTTTTATATTTTGTTTTGTGTTATTTTT
TTCTTTAACATCCCTAAAATTTTCCTTACATGTTTTACTAGCCAGATTTTTCCTCCTCTCCTGACTACTC
CCAGTCATAGCTGTCCCTCTTCTCTTATGGAGATCCCTCGACCTGCAGCCCAAGCTTGGCGTAATCATGG
TCATAGCTGTTTCCTGTGTGAAATTGTTATCCGCTCACAATTCCACACAACATACGAGCCGGAAGCATAA
AGTGTAAAGCCTGGGGTGCCTAATGAGTGAGCTAACTCACATTAATTGCGTTGCGCTCACTGCCCGCTTT
CCAGTCGGGAAACCTGTCGTGCCAGCGGATCGACAGTACTAAGCTTGGTCTAATACCCAATCTCTCGTCT
TATCCAGATGTTTTATACGCCTCTGGCCCGTGTCTCAAAATCTCTGATGTTACATTGCACAAGATAAAAT
AATATCATCATGAACAATAAAACTGTCTGCTTACATAAACAGTAATACAAGGGGTGTTATGAGCCATATT
CAACGGGAAACGTCGAGGCCGCGATTAAATTCCAACATGGATGCTGATTTATATGGGTATAAATGGGCTC
GCGATAATGTCGGGCAATCAGGTGCGACAATCTATCGCTTGTATGGGAAGCCCGATGCGCCAGAGTTGTT
TCTGAAACATGGCAAAGGTAGCGTTGCCAATGATGTTACAGATGAGATGGTCAGACTAAACTGGCTGACG
GAATTTATGCCTCTTCCGACCATCAAGCATTTTATCCGTACTCCTGATGATGCATGGTTACTCACCACTG
CGATCCCCGGAAAAACAGCATTCCAGGTATTAGAAGAATATCCTGATTCAGGTGAAAATATTGTTGATGC
GCTGGCAGTGTTCCTGCGCCGGTTGCATTCGATTCCTGTTTGTAATTGTCCTTTTAACAGCGATCGCGTA
TTTCGTCTCGCTCAGGCGCAATCACGAATGAATAACGGTTTGGTTGATGCGAGTGATTTTGATGACGAGC
GTAATGGCTGGCCTGTTGAACAAGTCTGGAAAGAAATGCATAAACTTTTGCCATTCTCACCGGATTCAGT
CGTCACTCATGGTGATTTCTCACTTGATAACCTTATTTTTGACGAGGGGAAATTAATAGGTTGTATTGAT
GTTGGACGAGTCGGAATCGCAGACCGATACCAGGATCTTGCCATCCTATGGAACTGCCTCGGTGAGTTTT
CTCCTTCATTACAGAAACGGCTTTTTCAAAAATATGGTATTGATAATCCTGATATGAATAAATTGCAGTT
TCATTTGATGCTCGATGAGTTTTTCTAATCAGAATTGGTTAATTGGTTGTAACACTGGCAGAGCATTACG
CTGACTTGACGGGACGGCGCAAGCTCATGACCAAAATCCCTTAACGTGAGTTACGCGTCGTTCCACTGAG
CGTCAGAGGTATCACTAGTATTACAGAGGTAAGTTATAACAGTCGCCTAACCC
Features (pLannotate 1.2.2; 28 found; start..end, strand, type, name):
     87..675     -  rep_origin     ori: high-copy-number ColE1/pMB1/pBR322/pUC origin of replication
    846..1706    -  CDS            AmpR: β-lactamase; bla; confers resistance to ampicillin, carbenicillin, and related antibiotics
   1707..1778    -  promoter       AmpR promoter: bla
   1857..2456    +  CDS            PuroR: puromycin N-acetyltransferase; pac from Streptomyces alboniger; confers resistance to puromycin
   2461..2541    +  CDS            HBB (fragment): HBB_PONPY - Experimental evidence at transcript level: Swiss-Prot protein existence level 2. Involved in oxygen transport from the lung to the various peripheral tissues. From Pongo pygmaeus (Bornean orangutan).
   2612..2667    +  polyA_signal   β-globin poly(A) signal: rabbit β-globin polyadenylation signal (Gil and Proudfoot, 1987)
   3646..3666    +  protein_bind   attB4: mutant version of attB; core recombination site for the Gateway® BP reaction BP Clonase™
   3734..3945    +  promoter       EF-1α core promoter: core promoter for human elongation factor EF-1α
   3946..4884    +  intron         EF-1α intron A: intron upstream of the start codon of human EF-1α
   4911..4931    +  protein_bind   attB1: mutant version of attB; core recombination site for the Gateway® BP reaction BP Clonase™
   4951..5646    +  CDS            mKate2: mKate2 is a basic (constitutively fluorescent) red fluorescent protein published in 2009, derived from Entacmaea quadricolor. It is reported to be a rapidly-maturing monomer with moderate acid sensitivity.
   5666..5690    -  protein_bind   attB2: mutant version of attB; recombination site for the Gateway® BP reaction BP Clonase™
   5834..5908    +  CDS            HBB (fragment): HBB_PONPY - Experimental evidence at transcript level: Swiss-Prot protein existence level 2. Involved in oxygen transport from the lung to the various peripheral tissues. From Pongo pygmaeus (Bornean orangutan).
   5979..6034    +  polyA_signal   β-globin poly(A) signal: rabbit β-globin polyadenylation signal (Gil and Proudfoot, 1987)
   6418..6443    +  misc_feature   SA: splice acceptor site
   7115..7135    +  protein_bind   attB4: mutant version of attB; core recombination site for the Gateway® BP reaction BP Clonase™
   7203..7414    +  promoter       EF-1α core promoter: core promoter for human elongation factor EF-1α
   7415..8353    +  intron         EF-1α intron A: intron upstream of the start codon of human EF-1α
   8380..8400    +  protein_bind   attB1: mutant version of attB; core recombination site for the Gateway® BP reaction BP Clonase™
   8411..9127    +  CDS            EBFP2: EBFP2 is a basic (constitutively fluorescent) blue fluorescent protein published in 2007, derived from Aequorea victoria. It is reported to be a rapidly-maturing monomer with moderate acid sensitivity.
   9135..9159    -  protein_bind   attB2: mutant version of attB; recombination site for the Gateway® BP reaction BP Clonase™
   9163..9243    +  CDS            HBB (fragment): HBB_PONPY - Experimental evidence at transcript level: Swiss-Prot protein existence level 2. Involved in oxygen transport from the lung to the various peripheral tissues. From Pongo pygmaeus (Bornean orangutan).
   9314..9369    +  polyA_signal   β-globin poly(A) signal: rabbit β-globin polyadenylation signal (Gil and Proudfoot, 1987)
   9752..9774    -  protein_bind   lac operator (fragment): The lac repressor binds to the lac operator to inhibit transcription in E. coli. This inhibition can be relieved by adding lactose or isopropyl-β-D-thiogalactopyranoside (IPTG). lac repressor encoded by lacI
   9778..9808    -  promoter       lac promoter: promoter for the E. coli lac operon
   9823..9844    -  protein_bind   CAP binding site: CAP binding activates transcription in the presence of cAMP. E. coli catabolite activator protein
   9857..9896    -  CDS            lacI (fragment): lac repressor; lacI; The lac repressor binds to the lac operator to inhibit transcription in E. coli. This inhibition can be relieved by adding lactose or isopropyl-β-D-thiogalactopyranoside (IPTG).
  10069..10878   +  CDS            KanR: aminoglycoside phosphotransferase; aph(3')-Ia; confers resistance to kanamycin in bacteria or G418 (Geneticin®) in eukaryotes
