[The description below was written by a language model from this plasmid's Addgene catalogue record and pLannotate feature annotations shown in this document.]
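Description:
LSB-hsa-miR-548e-5p is a mammalian expression plasmid of about 11 kb built on the Low Sensor Backbone (LSB) and designed as a two-colour fluorescent sensor of microRNA activity. It replicates in E. coli from a high-copy ColE1/pUC-type origin and carries both β-lactamase (ampicillin) and aph(3')-Ia (kanamycin) markers, matching the dual bacterial selection in the record. A puromycin N-acetyltransferase coding sequence followed by a rabbit β-globin polyadenylation signal is also present for selection in mammalian cells. No dedicated mammalian promoter is annotated directly upstream of it.

The payload consists of two parallel transcription units. Each is driven by the human EF-1α core promoter with its intron A, is flanked by Gateway attB4/attB1/attB2 scars left from modular assembly, and ends in a β-globin 3' region and poly(A) signal. The first unit expresses the red fluorescent protein mKate2. According to the record, it carries a target site for human miR-548e-5p in its 3' UTR; this site is not separately annotated in the feature table, but would lie in the region between the mKate2 coding sequence and the poly(A) signal. The second unit expresses EBFP2 with no miRNA target and serves as an internal reference for transfection and expression level. When miR-548e-5p is active in a cell, the mKate2 transcript is repressed, so a fall in mKate2 relative to EBFP2 reports miRNA activity.

The depositor notes that the repeated poly(A) elements make the plasmid inherently unstable. They also report small discrepancies between the deposited sequence and the physical plasmid, including short insertions flanking the puromycin coding region that do not affect puromycin selection.
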