Addgene plasmid #103634: LSB-hsa-miR-548e-5p
Purpose: Used to sense miRNA activity using fluorescence based tools. hsa-miR-548e-5p target in 3' UTR of of mKate. miRNA activity can be measured by the repression of mKate2 relative to EBFP2 fluorescent proteins . Plasmid is inherently unstable; please see Depositor Comments
Depositing lab: Ron Weiss. Depositing organization: Massachusetts Institute of Technology. Publication: A mixed antagonistic/synergistic miRNA repression model enables accurate predictions of multi-input miRNA sensor activity. Gam JJ, Babb J, Weiss R. Nat Commun. 2018 Jun 22;9(1):2430. doi: 10.1038/s41467-018-04575-0. PubMed 29934631.
Backbone
  Vector backbone: Low Sensor Backbone (LSB)
  Vector type: Mammalian Expression, Synthetic Biology
Growth in bacteria
  Bacterial resistance: Ampicillin and Kanamycin, 100 & 50 μg/mL
  Growth temperature: 30°C
  Growth strain: NEB Stable
  Copy number: High Copy
Gene/Insert
  Gene/Insert name: hsa-miR-548e-5p target
  Species: H. sapiens (human)
  Entrez Gene: MIR548E (a.k.a. MIRN548E, hsa-mir-548e)
  Promoter: EF-1a
  Cloning method: Gibson Cloning
Terms and licenses: Academic/Nonprofit Terms; Industry Terms: Not Available to Industry
Depositor comments: Please note that this plasmid is inherently unstable due to a repeating poly A element. We recommend performing a diagnostic digest on multiple colonies upon receipt. The depositors would like to note the presence of several discrepancies between the depositor sequence and physical plasmid sequence. In particular, the sequences upstream and downstream of the puromycin coding region have 10 bp insertions which do not affect the ability to perform puromycin selection. The sequences for those regions within the physical plasmids are as follows: Upstream of Puro: GAATTCGACCGCCTGTCTCAAGGTGCCACC; Downstream of Puro: GCTTTGAGACTACGCGTGAATTCACTCCTC. Please contact if you are interested in this plasmid prior to placing an order.
How to cite: LSB-hsa-miR-548e-5p was a gift from Ron Weiss (Addgene plasmid # 103634 ; http://n2t.net/addgene:103634 ; RRID:Addgene_103634)
