>Addgene plasmid #103634 | LSB-hsa-miR-548e-5p | depositor partial sequence | sequence record 196317 | hsa-miR-548e-5p target
GCAAAAACCGCGATTGCTTTTG
