>Addgene plasmid #103634 | LSB-hsa-miR-548e-5p | addgene partial sequence | sequence record 241235 | mKate2-F 5'-ACCCGCTAAGAACCTCAAGA-3'
TCAAGGAGGCCGACAAAGAGACATACGTCGAGCAGCACGAGGTGGCTGTGGCCAGATACTGCGACCTCCC
TAGCAAACTGGGGCACAAACTTAATTGAGAATTCTACCACCCAGCTTTCTTGTACAAAGTGGTACGTCTC
AAGACCAGAGGTCTCTGCTTTATAGTGAGCAAAAACCGCGATTGCTTTTGGCAAAAACCGCGATTGCTTT
TGGCAAAAACCGCGATTGCTTTTGGCAAAAACCGCGATTGCTTTTGCAACCAGAAGAGACCTGTGCTTCA
CTCCTCAGGTGCAGGCTGCCTATCAGAAGGTGGTGGCTGGTGTGGCCAATGCCCTGGCTCACAAATACCA
CTGAGATCTTTTTCCCTCTGCCAAAAATTATGGGGACATCATGAAGCCCCTTGAGCATCTGACTTCTGGC
TAATAAAGGAAATTTATTTTCATTGCAATAGTGTGTTGGAATTTTTTGTGTCTCTCACTCGGAAGGACAT
ATGGGAGGGCAAATCATTTAAAACATCAGAATGAGTATTTGGTTTAGAGTTTGGCAACATATGCCCATAT
GCTGGCTGCCATGAACAAAGGTTGGCTATAAAGAGGTCATCAGTATATGAAACAGCCCCCTGCTGTCCAT
TCCTTATTCCATAGAAAAGCCTTGACTTGAGGTTAGATTTTTTTTATATTTTGTTTTGTGTTATTTTTTT
CTTTAACATCCCTAAAATTTTCCTTACATGTTTTACTAGCCAGATTTTTCCTCCTCTCCTGACTACTCCC
AGTCATAGCTGTCCCTCTTCTCTTATGGAGATCCCGAGCGGTGCGTTTTTATGCTTGTAGTATTGTATAA
TGTTTTTAAGATCCAAGCTTCTGAC
